>Addgene plasmid #113046 | hSDH5 | depositor full sequence | sequence record 213208 | hSDH5 sequence 5380 bps
TGGCGAATGGG
[124 nt withheld, positions 12-135]
C
[91 nt withheld, positions 137-227]
A
[49 nt withheld, positions 229-277]
CCTTTGACGTTGGAGTCCACGTTCTTT
[37 nt withheld, positions 305-341]
ACCCTATCTCGGTCTATTCTTTTGATTTATAAGGGATTTTGCCGATTTCGGCCTATTGGTTAAAAAATGA
GCTGATTTAACAAAAATTTAACGCGAATTTTAACAAAATATTAACGTTTACAATTTCAGGTGGCACTTTT
CGGGGAAATGTGCGCGGAACCCCTATTTGTTTATTTTTCTAAATACATTCAAATATGTATCCGCTCATGA
ATTAATTCTTAGAAAAACTCATCGAGCATCAAATGAAACTGCAATTTATTCATATCAGGATTATCAATAC
CATATTTTTGAAAAAGCCGTTTCTGTAATGAAGGAGAAAACTCACCGAGGCAGTTCCATAGGATGGCAAG
ATCCTGGTATCGGTCTGCGATTCCGACTCGTCCAACATCAATACAACCTATTAATTTCCCCTCGTCAAAA
ATAAGGTTATCAAGTGAGAAATCACCATGAGTGACGACTGAATCCGGTGAGAATGGCAAAAGTTTATGCA
TTTCTTTCCAGACTTGTTCAACAGGCCAGCCATTACGCTCGTCATCAAAATCACTCGCATCAACCAAACC
GTTATTCATTCGTGATTGCGCCTGAGCGAGACGAAATACGCGATCGCTGTTAAAAGGACAATTACAAACA
GGAATCGAATGCAACCGGCGCAGGAACACTGCCAGCGCATCAACAATATTTTCACCTGAATCAGGATATT
CTTCTAATACCTGGAATGCTGTTTTCCCGGGGATCGCAGTGGTGAGTAACCATGCATCATCAGGAGTACG
GATAAAATGCTTGATGGTCGGAAGAGGCATAAATTCCGTCAGCCAGTTTAGTCTGACCATCTCATCTGTA
ACATCATTGGCAACGCTACCTTTGCCATGTTTCAGAAACAACTCTGGCGCATCGGGCTTCCCATACAATC
GATAGATTGTCGCACCTGATTGCCCGACATTATCGCGAGCCCATTTATACCCATATAAATCAGCATCCAT
GTTGGAATTTAATCGCGGCCTAGAGCAAGACGTTTCCCGTTGAATATGGCTCATAACACCCCTTGTATTA
CTGTTTATGTAAGCAGACAGTTTTATTGTTCATGACCAAAATCCCTTAACGTGAGTTTTCGTTCCACTGA
GCGTCAGACCCCGTAGAAAAGATCAAAGGATCTTCTTGAGATCCTTTTTTTCTGCGCGTAATCTGCTGCT
TGCAAACAAAAAAACCACCGCTACCAGCGGTGGTTTGTTTGCCGGATCAAGAGCTACCAACTCTTTTTCC
GAAGGTAACTGGCTTCAGCAGAGCGCAGATACCAAATACTGTCCTTCTAGTGTAGCCGTAGTTAGGCCAC
CACTTCAAGAACTCTGTAGCACCGCCTACATACCTCGCTCTGCTAATCCTGTTACCAGTGGCTGCTGCCA
GTGGCGATAAGTCGTGTCTTACCGGGTTGGACTCAAGACGATAGTTACCGGATAAGGCGCAGCGGTCGGG
CTGAACGGGGGGTTCGTGCACACAGCCCAGCTTGGAGCGAACGACCTACACCGAACTGAGATACCTACAG
CGTGAGCTATGAGAAAGCGCCACGCTTCCCGAAGGGAGAAAGGCGGACAGGTATCCGGTAAGCGGCAGGG
TCGGAACAGGAGAGCGCACGAGGGAGCTTCCAGGGGGAAACGCCTGGTATCTTTATAGTCCTGTCGGGTT
TCGCCACCTCTGACTTGAGCGTCGATTTTTGTGATGCTCGTCAGGGGGGCGGAGCCTATGGAAAAACGCC
AGCAACGCGGCCTTTTTACGGTTCCTGGCCTTTTGCTGGCCTTTTGCTCACATGTTCTTTCCTGCGTTAT
CCCCTGATTCTGTGGATAACCGTATTACCGCCTTTGAGTGAGCTGATACCGCTCGCCGCAGCCGAACGAC
CGAGCGCAGCGAGTCAGTGAGCGAGGAAGCGGAAGAGCGCCTGATGCGGTATTTTCTCCTTACGCATCTG
TGCGGTATTTCACACCGCATATATGGTGCACTCTCAGTACAATCTGCTCTGATGCCGCATAGTTAAGCCA
GTATACACTCCGCTATCGCTACGTGACTGGGTCATGGCTGCGCCCCGACACCCGCCAACACCCGCTGACG
CGCCCTGACGGGCTTGTCTGCTCCCGGCATCCGCTTACAGACAAGCTGTGACCGTCTCCGGGAGCTGCAT
GTGTCAGAGGTTTTCACCGTCATCACCGAAACGCGCGAGGCAGCTGCGGTAAAGCTCATCAGCGTGGTCG
TGAAGCGATTCACAGATGTCTGCCTGTTCATCCGCGTCCAGCTCGTTGAGTTTCTCCAGAAGCGTTAATG
TCTGGCTTCTGATAAAGCGGGCCATGTTAAGGGCGGTTTTTTCCTGTTTGGTCACTGATGCCTCCGTGTA
AGGGGGATTTCTGTTCATGGGGGTAATGATACCGATGAAACGAGAGAGGATGCTCACGATACGGGTTACT
GATGATGAACATGCCCGGTTACTGGAACGTTGTGAGGGTAAACAACTGGCGGTATGGATGCGGCGGGACC
AGAGAAAAATCACTCAGGGTCAATGCCAGCGCTTCGTTAATACAGATGTAGGTGTTCCACAGGGTAGCCA
GCAGCATCCTGCGATGCAGATCCGGAACATAATGGTGCAGGGCGCTGACTTCCGCGTTTCCAGACTTTAC
GAAACACGGAAACCGAAGACCATTCATGTTGTTGCTCAGGTCGCAGACGTTTTGCAGCAGCAGTCGCTTC
ACGTTCGCTCGCGTATCGGTGATTCATTCTGCTAACCAGTAAGGCAACCCCGCCAGCCTAGCCGGGTCCT
CAACGACAGGAGCACGATCATGCTAGTCATGCCCCGCGCCCACCGGAAGGAGCTGACTGGGTTGAAGGCT
CTCAAGGGCATCGGTCGAGATCCCGGTGCCTAATGAGTGAGCTAACTTACATTAATTGCGTTGCGCTCAC
TGCCCGCTTTCCAGTCGGGAAACCTGTCGTGCCAGCTGCATTAATGAATCGGCCAACGCGCGGGGAGAGG
CGGTTTGCGTATTGGGCGCCAGGGTGGTTTTTCTTTTCACCAGTGAGACGGGCAACAGCTGATTGCCCTT
CACCGCCTGGCCCTGAGAGAGTTGCAGCAAGCGGTCCACGCTGGTTTGCCCCAGCAGGCGAAAATCCTGT
TTGATGGTGGTTAACGGCGGGATATAACATGAGCTGTCTTCGGTATCGTCGTATCCCACTACCGAGATGT
CCGCACCAACGCGCAGCCCGGACTCGGTAATGGCGCGCATTGCGCCCAGCGCCATCTGATCGTTGGCAAC
CAGCATCGCAGTGGGAACGATGCCCTCATTCAGCATTTGCATGGTTTGTTGAAAACCGGACATGGCACTC
CAGTCGCCTTCCCGTTCCGCTATCGGCTGAATTTGATTGCGAGTGAGATATTTATGCCAGCCAGCCAGAC
GCAGACGCGCCGAGACAGAACTTAATGGGCCCGCTAACAGCGCGATTTGCTGGTGACCCAATGCGACCAG
ATGCTCCACGCCCAGTCGCGTACCGTCTTCATGGGAGAAAATAATACTGTTGATGGGTGTCTGGTCAGAG
ACATCAAGAAATAACGCCGGAACATTAGTGCAGGCAGCTTCCACAGCAATGGCATCCTGGTCATCCAGCG
GATAGTTAATGATCAGCCCACTGACGCGTTGCGCGAGAAGATTGTGCACCGCCGCTTTACAGGCTTCGAC
GCCGCTTCGTTCTACCATCGACACCACCACGCTGGCACCCAGTTGATCGGCGCGAGATTTAATCGCCGCG
ACAATTTGCGACGGCGCGTGCAGGGCCAGACTGGAGGTGGCAACGCCAATCAGCAACGACTGTTTGCCCG
CCAGTTGTTGTGCCACGCGGTTGGGAATGTAATTCAGCTCCGCCATCGCCGCTTCCACTTTTTCCCGCGT
TTTCGCAGAAACGTGGCTGGCCTGGTTCACCACGCGGGAAACGGTCTGATAAGAGACACCGGCATACTCT
GCGACATCGTATAACGTTACTGGTTTCACATTCACCACCCTGAATTGACTCTCTTCCGGGCGCTATCATG
CCATACCGCGAAAGGTTTTGCGCCATTCGATGGTGTCCGGGATCTCGACGCTCTCCCTTATGCGACTCCT
GCATTAGGAAGCAGCCCAGTAGTAGGTTGAGGCCGTTGAGCACCGCCGCCGCAAGGAATGGTGCATGCAA
GGAGATGGCGCCCAACAGTCCCCCGGCCACGGGGCCTGCCACCATACCCACGCCGAAACAAGCGCTCATG
AGCCCGAAGTGGCGAGCCCGATCTTCCCCATCGGTGATGTCGGCGATATAGGCGCCAGCAACCGCACCTG
TGGCGCCGGTGATGCCGGCCACGATGCGTCCGGCGTAGAGGATCGAGATCGATCTCGATCCCGCGAAATT
AATACGACTCACTATAGGGGAATTGTGAGCGGATAACAATTCCCCTCTAGAAATAATTTTGTTTAACTTT
AAGAAGGAGATATACATATGAGCCCAACAGATTCCCAAAAGGACATGATTGAAATCCCTTTGCCTCCATG
GCAGGAGAGAACTGATGAATCCATAGAAACCAAAAGAGCCCGCCTGCTCTATGAGAGCAGAAAGAGGGGA
ATGTTGGAAAACTGCATTCTTCTTAGTCTTTTTGCTAAAGAACATCTGCAGCACATGACAGAAAAGCAGC
TGAACCTCTATGACCGCCTGATTAACGAGCCTAGTAATGACTGGGATATTTACTACTGGGCCACAGAAGC
TAAACCAGCCCCAGAAATATTTGAAAATGAAGTCATGGCCCTGCTGAGAGACTTTGCTAAAAACAAAAAC
AAAGAGCAGAGACTGCGTGCCCCAGATCTTGAGTACCTCTTTGAAAAGCCACGTCTCGAGTAATTGATTA
ATACCTAGGCTGCTAAACAAAGCCCGAAAGGAAGCTGAGTTGGCTGCTGCCACCGCTGAGCAATAACTAG
CATAACCCCTTGGGGCCTCTAAACGGGTCTTGAGGGGTTTTTTGCTGAAAGGAGGAACTATATCCGGAT
Features (pLannotate 1.2.2; 18 found; start..end, strand, type, name):
     12..467     +  rep_origin     f1 ori (sequence partly withheld): f1 bacteriophage origin of replication; arrow indicates direction of (+) strand synthesis
    494..551     +  promoter       AmpR promoter (fragment): bla
    560..1375    -  CDS            KanR: aminoglycoside phosphotransferase; aph(3')-Ia; confers resistance to kanamycin in bacteria or G418 (Geneticin®) in eukaryotes
   1497..2085    +  rep_origin     ori: high-copy-number ColE1/pMB1/pBR322/pUC origin of replication
   2271..2413    -  misc_feature   bom: basis of mobility region from pBR322
   2515..2706    -  CDS            rop: Rop protein, which maintains plasmids at low copy number; rop
   2723..3103    +  CDS            YPB1_ECOLX: Protein predicted: Swiss-Prot protein existence level 4. From Escherichia coli.
   3165..3229    -  CDS            TcR (fragment): tetracycline efflux protein; tet; confers resistance to tetracycline
   3244..3265    -  protein_bind   CAP binding site: CAP binding activates transcription in the presence of cAMP. E. coli catabolite activator protein
   3278..4360    -  CDS            lacI: lac repressor; lacI; The lac repressor binds to the lac operator to inhibit transcription in E. coli. This inhibition can be relieved by adding lactose or isopropyl-β-D-thiogalactopyranoside (IPTG).
   4361..4438    -  promoter       lacI promoter: lacI
   4446..4725    -  CDS            TcR (fragment): tetracycline efflux protein; tet; confers resistance to tetracycline
   4751..4769    +  promoter       T7 promoter: promoter for bacteriophage T7 RNA polymerase
   4770..4794    +  protein_bind   lac operator: The lac repressor binds to the lac operator to inhibit transcription in E. coli. This inhibition can be relieved by adding lactose or isopropyl-β-D-thiogalactopyranoside (IPTG). lac repressor encoded by lacI
   4794..5222    +  CDS            Sdhaf2 (fragment): SDHF2_MOUSE - Also known as Pgl2 From Mus musculus (Mouse).
   4809..4831    +  RBS            RBS: efficient ribosome binding site from bacteriophage T7 gene 10 (Olins and Rangwala, 1989)
   5257..5300    +  CDS            SET1 (fragment): solubility-enhancement tag derived from T7 phage gene 10B
   5308..5355    +  terminator     T7 terminator: transcription terminator for bacteriophage T7 RNA polymerase
