>Addgene plasmid #113046 | hSDH5 | addgene full sequence | sequence record 217505 | Addgene NGS Result
TTGAGATCCTTTTTTTCTGCGCGTAATCTGCTGCTTGCAAACAAAAAAACCACCGCTACCAGCGGTGGTT
TGTTTGCCGGATCAAGAGCTACCAACTCTTTTTCCGAAGGTAACTGGCTTCAGCAGAGCGCAGATACCAA
ATACTGTCCTTCTAGTGTAGCCGTAGTTAGGCCACCACTTCAAGAACTCTGTAGCACCGCCTACATACCT
CGCTCTGCTAATCCTGTTACCAGTGGCTGCTGCCAGTGGCGATAAGTCGTGTCTTACCGGGTTGGACTCA
AGACGATAGTTACCGGATAAGGCGCAGCGGTCGGGCTGAACGGGGGGTTCGTGCACACAGCCCAGCTTGG
AGCGAACGACCTACACCGAACTGAGATACCTACAGCGTGAGCTATGAGAAAGCGCCACGCTTCCCGAAGG
GAGAAAGGCGGACAGGTATCCGGTAAGCGGCAGGGTCGGAACAGGAGAGCGCACGAGGGAGCTTCCAGGG
GGAAACGCCTGGTATCTTTATAGTCCTGTCGGGTTTCGCCACCTCTGACTTGAGCGTCGATTTTTGTGAT
GCTCGTCAGGGGGGCGGAGCCTATGGAAAAACGCCAGCAACGCGGCCTTTTTACGGTTCCTGGCCTTTTG
CTGGCCTTTTGCTCACATGTTCTTTCCTGCGTTATCCCCTGATTCTGTGGATAACCGTATTACCGCCTTT
GAGTGAGCTGATACCGCTCGCCGCAGCCGAACGACCGAGCGCAGCGAGTCAGTGAGCGAGGAAGCGGAAG
AGCGCCTGATGCGGTATTTTCTCCTTACGCATCTGTGCGGTATTTCACACCGCAATGGTGCACTCTCAGT
ACAATCTGCTCTGATGCCGCATAGTTAAGCCAGTATACACTCCGCTATCGCTACGTGACTGGGTCATGGC
TGCGCCCCGACACCCGCCAACACCCGCTGACGCGCCCTGACGGGCTTGTCTGCTCCCGGCATCCGCTTAC
AGACAAGCTGTGACCGTCTCCGGGAGCTGCATGTGTCAGAGGTTTTCACCGTCATCACCGAAACGCGCGA
GGCAGCTGCGGTAAAGCTCATCAGCGTGGTCGTGAAGCGATTCACAGATGTCTGCCTGTTCATCCGCGTC
CAGCTCGTTGAGTTTCTCCAGAAGCGTTAATGTCTGGCTTCTGATAAAGCGGGCCATGTTAAGGGCGGTT
TTTTCCTGTTTGGTCACTGATGCCTCCGTGTAAGGGGGATTTCTGTTCATGGGGGTAATGATACCGATGA
AACGAGAGAGGATGCTCACGATACGGGTTACTGATGATGAACATGCCCGGTTACTGGAACGTTGTGAGGG
TAAACAACTGGCGGTATGGATGCGGCGGGACCAGAGAAAAATCACTCAGGGTCAATGCCAGCGCTTCGTT
AATACAGATGTAGGTGTTCCACAGGGTAGCCAGCAGCATCCTGCGATGCAGATCCGGAACATAATGGTGC
AGGGCGCTGACTTCCGCGTTTCCAGACTTTACGAAACACGGAAACCGAAGACCATTCATGTTGTTGCTCA
GGTCGCAGACGTTTTGCAGCAGCAGTCGCTTCACGTTCGCTCGCGTATCGGTGATTCATTCTGCTAACCA
GTAAGGCAACCCCGCCAGCCTAGCCGGGTCCTCAACGACAGGAGCACGATCATGCTAGTCATGCCCCGCG
CCCACCGGAAGGAGCTGACTGGGTTGAAGGCTCTCAAGGGCATCGGTCGAGATCCCGGTGCCTAATGAGT
GAGCTAACTTACATTAATTGCGTTGCGCTCACTGCCCGCTTTCCAGTCGGGAAACCTGTCGTGCCAGCTG
CATTAATGAATCGGCCAACGCGCGGGGAGAGGCGGTTTGCGTATTGGGCGCCAGGGTGGTTTTTCTTTTC
ACCAGTGAGACGGGCAACAGCTGATTGCCCTTCACCGCCTGGCCCTGAGAGAGTTGCAGCAAGCGGTCCA
CGCTGGTTTGCCCCAGCAGGCGAAAATCCTGTTTGATGGTGGTTAACGGCGGGATATAACATGAGCTGTC
TTCGGTATCGTCGTATCCCACTACCGAGATGTCCGCACCAACGCGCAGCCCGGACTCGGTAATGGCGCGC
ATTGCGCCCAGCGCCATCTGATCGTTGGCAACCAGCATCGCAGTGGGAACGATGCCCTCATTCAGCATTT
GCATGGTTTGTTGAAAACCGGACATGGCACTCCAGTCGCCTTCCCGTTCCGCTATCGGCTGAATTTGATT
GCGAGTGAGATATTTATGCCAGCCAGCCAGACGCAGACGCGCCGAGACAGAACTTAATGGGCCCGCTAAC
AGCGCGATTTGCTGGTGACCCAATGCGACCAGATGCTCCACGCCCAGTCGCGTACCGTCTTCATGGGAGA
AAATAATACTGTTGATGGGTGTCTGGTCAGAGACATCAAGAAATAACGCCGGAACATTAGTGCAGGCAGC
TTCCACAGCAATGGCATCCTGGTCATCCAGCGGATAGTTAATGATCAGCCCACTGACGCGTTGCGCGAGA
AGATTGTGCACCGCCGCTTTACAGGCTTCGACGCCGCTTCGTTCTACCATCGACACCACCACGCTGGCAC
CCAGTTGATCGGCGCGAGATTTAATCGCCGCGACAATTTGCGACGGCGCGTGCAGGGCCAGACTGGAGGT
GGCAACGCCAATCAGCAACGACTGTTTGCCCGCCAGTTGTTGTGCCACGCGGTTGGGAATGTAATTCAGC
TCCGCCATCGCCGCTTCCACTTTTTCCCGCGTTTTCGCAGAAACGTGGCTGGCCTGGTTCACCACGCGGG
AAACGGTCTGATAAGAGACACCGGCATACTCTGCGACATCGTATAACGTTACTGGTTTCACATTCACCAC
CCTGAATTGACTCTCTTCCGGGCGCTATCATGCCATACCGCGAAAGGTTTTGCGCCATTCGATGGTGTCC
GGGATCTCGACGCTCTCCCTTATGCGACTCCTGCATTAGGAAGCAGCCCAGTAGTAGGTTGAGGCCGTTG
AGCACCGCCGCCGCAAGGAATGGTGCATGCAAGGAGATGGCGCCCAACAGTCCCCCGGCCACGGGGCCTG
CCACCATACCCACGCCGAAACAAGCGCTCATGAGCCCGAAGTGGCGAGCCCGATCTTCCCCATCGGTGAT
GTCGGCGATATAGGCGCCAGCAACCGCACCTGTGGCGCCGGTGATGCCGGCCACGATGCGTCCGGCGTAG
AGGATCGAGATCGATCTCGATCCCGCGAAATTAATACGACTCACTATAGGGGAATTGTGAGCGGATAACA
ATTCCCCTCTAGAAATAATTTTGTTTAACTTTAAGAAGGAGATATACATATGAGCCCAACAGATTCCCAA
AAGGACATGATTGAAATCCCTTTGCCTCCATGGCAGGAGAGAACTGATGAATCCATAGAAACCAAAAGAG
CCCGCCTGCTCTATGAGAGCAGAAAGAGGGGAATGTTGGAAAACTGCATTCTTCTTAGTCTTTTTGCTAA
AGAACATCTGCAGCACATGACAGAAAAGCAGCTGAACCTCTATGACCGCCTGATTAACGAGCCTAGTAAT
GACTGGGATATTTACTACTGGGCCACAGAAGCTAAACCAGCCCCAGAAATATTTGAAAATGAAGTCATGG
CCCTGCTGAGAGACTTTGCTAAAAACAAAAACAAAGAGCAGAGACTGCGTGCCCCAGATCTTGAGTACCT
CTTTGAAAAGCCACGTCTCGAGTAATTGATTAATACCTAGGCTGCTAAACAAAGCCCGAAAGGAAGCTGA
GTTGGCTGCTGCCACCGCTGAGCAATAACTAGCATAACCCCTTGGGGCCTCTAAACGGGTCTTGAGGGGT
TTTTTGCTGAAAGGAGGAACTATATCCGGATTGGCGAATGGG
[124 nt withheld, positions 3893-4016]
C
[91 nt withheld, positions 4018-4108]
A
[49 nt withheld, positions 4110-4158]
CCTTTGACGTTGGAGTCCACGTTCTTT
[37 nt withheld, positions 4186-4222]
ACCCTATCTCGGTCTATTCTTTTGATTTATAAGGGATTTTGCCGATTTCGGCCTATTGGTTAAAAAATGA
GCTGATTTAACAAAAATTTAACGCGAATTTTAACAAAATATTAACGCTTACAATTTAGGTGGCACTTTTC
GGGGAAATGTGCGCGGAACCCCTATTTGTTTATTTTTCTAAATACATTCAAATATGTATCCGCTCATGAA
TTAATTCTTAGAAAAACTCATCGAGCATCAAATGAAACTGCAATTTATTCATATCAGGATTATCAATACC
ATATTTTTGAAAAAGCCGTTTCTGTAATGAAGGAGAAAACTCACCGAGGCAGTTCCATAGGATGGCAAGA
TCCTGGTATCGGTCTGCGATTCCGACTCGTCCAACATCAATACAACCTATTAATTTCCCCTCGTCAAAAA
TAAGGTTATCAAGTGAGAAATCACCATGAGTGACGACTGAATCCGGTGAGAATGGCAAAAGTTTATGCAT
TTCTTTCCAGACTTGTTCAACAGGCCAGCCATTACGCTCGTCATCAAAATCACTCGCATCAACCAAACCG
TTATTCATTCGTGATTGCGCCTGAGCGAGACGAAATACGCGATCGCTGTTAAAAGGACAATTACAAACAG
GAATCGAATGCAACCGGCGCAGGAACACTGCCAGCGCATCAACAATATTTTCACCTGAATCAGGATATTC
TTCTAATACCTGGAATGCTGTTTTCCCGGGGATCGCAGTGGTGAGTAACCATGCATCATCAGGAGTACGG
ATAAAATGCTTGATGGTCGGAAGAGGCATAAATTCCGTCAGCCAGTTTAGTCTGACCATCTCATCTGTAA
CATCATTGGCAACGCTACCTTTGCCATGTTTCAGAAACAACTCTGGCGCATCGGGCTTCCCATACAATCG
ATAGATTGTCGCACCTGATTGCCCGACATTATCGCGAGCCCATTTATACCCATATAAATCAGCATCCATG
TTGGAATTTAATCGCGGCCTAGAGCAAGACGTTTCCCGTTGAATATGGCTCATAACACCCCTTGTATTAC
TGTTTATGTAAGCAGACAGTTTTATTGTTCATGACCAAAATCCCTTAACGTGAGTTTTCGTTCCACTGAG
CGTCAGACCCCGTAGAAAAGATCAAAGGATCTTC
Features (pLannotate 1.2.2; 18 found; start..end, strand, type, name):
      1..589     +  rep_origin     ori: high-copy-number ColE1/pMB1/pBR322/pUC origin of replication
    775..914     -  misc_feature   bom: basis of mobility region from pBR322
   1016..1207    -  CDS            rop: Rop protein, which maintains plasmids at low copy number; rop
   1224..1604    +  CDS            YPB1_ECOLX: Protein predicted: Swiss-Prot protein existence level 4. From Escherichia coli.
   1666..1730    -  CDS            TcR (fragment): tetracycline efflux protein; tet; confers resistance to tetracycline
   1745..1766    -  protein_bind   CAP binding site: CAP binding activates transcription in the presence of cAMP. E. coli catabolite activator protein
   1779..2861    -  CDS            lacI: lac repressor; lacI; The lac repressor binds to the lac operator to inhibit transcription in E. coli. This inhibition can be relieved by adding lactose or isopropyl-β-D-thiogalactopyranoside (IPTG).
   2862..2939    -  promoter       lacI promoter: lacI
   2947..3226    -  CDS            TcR (fragment): tetracycline efflux protein; tet; confers resistance to tetracycline
   3252..3270    +  promoter       T7 promoter: promoter for bacteriophage T7 RNA polymerase
   3271..3295    +  protein_bind   lac operator: The lac repressor binds to the lac operator to inhibit transcription in E. coli. This inhibition can be relieved by adding lactose or isopropyl-β-D-thiogalactopyranoside (IPTG). lac repressor encoded by lacI
   3295..3723    +  CDS            Sdhaf2 (fragment): SDHF2_MOUSE - Also known as Pgl2 From Mus musculus (Mouse).
   3310..3332    +  RBS            RBS: efficient ribosome binding site from bacteriophage T7 gene 10 (Olins and Rangwala, 1989)
   3758..3801    +  CDS            SET1 (fragment): solubility-enhancement tag derived from T7 phage gene 10B
   3809..3856    +  terminator     T7 terminator: transcription terminator for bacteriophage T7 RNA polymerase
   3893..4321    +  rep_origin     f1 ori (sequence partly withheld): f1 bacteriophage origin of replication; arrow indicates direction of (+) strand synthesis
   4374..4431    +  promoter       AmpR promoter (fragment): bla
   4440..5255    -  CDS            KanR: aminoglycoside phosphotransferase; aph(3')-Ia; confers resistance to kanamycin in bacteria or G418 (Geneticin®) in eukaryotes
