[The description below was written by a language model from this plasmid's Addgene catalogue record and pLannotate feature annotations shown in this document.]
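Description:
hSDH5 is a bacterial expression plasmid built on the pET41 backbone for producing wild-type human SDH5 (SDHAF2), the assembly factor involved in flavinylation of the flavoprotein subunit of respiratory complex II. The insert (about 393 bp) encodes a putative mature form of the protein beginning at residue 39, so the N-terminal region preceding that point is omitted. It was cloned between the NdeI and XhoI sites, which removes the fusion partners normally supplied by pET41. The NdeI site supplies the initiator methionine. In this deposited version the vector-encoded C-terminal His8 tag was deleted, leaving only the two linker residues (Leu-Glu) contributed by the XhoI site, so the product is essentially tag-less. The automated annotation labels the coding region as a mouse Sdhaf2 fragment, which reflects homology matching; the catalogue record gives the species as human. The short "SET1" and tetracycline-resistance fragments are likewise probably residual backbone sequence or annotation matches rather than functional parts.

Expression is driven by a T7 promoter with an adjacent lac operator and the T7 gene 10 ribosome binding site, and ends at the T7 terminator. The plasmid-borne lacI gene supplies repressor, so transcription is IPTG-inducible in hosts that provide T7 RNA polymerase, such as BL21-type strains. Propagation relies on a pBR322-type ColE1 origin accompanied by bom and rop; the record lists the plasmid as high copy, although rop normally restrains copy number. Selection is by kanamycin resistance, and an f1 origin is also present. Two full sequences (5,376 and 5,380 nt) show the same feature set. According to the record, the untagged protein was intended for conventional purification and for pulldown studies with His-tagged human SDHA.
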