Addgene plasmid #113046: hSDH5
Purpose: Expression of WT hSDH5
Depositing lab: Edward A. Berry. Depositing organization: SUNY Upstate Medical University. Publication: In-vitro, SDH5-dependent flavinylation of immobilized human respiratory complex II flavoprotein. Zafreen L, Walker-Kopp N, Huang LS, Berry E. Arch Biochem Biophys. 2016 Aug 15;604:47-56. doi: 10.1016/j.abb.2016.06.006. Epub 2016 Jun 11. PubMed 27296776.
Backbone
  Vector backbone: pET41
  Modifications to backbone: For expression of hSDH5 in E. coli, we designed a putative mature sequence starting with 39SPTD. Primers were designed to amplify this sequence with extensions to insert it between the NdeI and XhoI restriction sites of the pET41 vector. The bases of the NdeI site provide the initiator Met while the XhoI site and following bases of the vector append LEH8 on the C terminus. A second construct, in which nucleotides coding for the His8 tag were deleted but the linker residues LE encoded by the restriction site were retained, was designed for expression of tag-less mature hSDH5 for pulldown studies with H6hSDHA. and conventional purification. It is this tag-less, mature construct hSDH5, that is being deposited.
  Vector type: Bacterial Expression
Growth in bacteria
  Bacterial resistance: Kanamycin, 50 μg/mL
  Growth temperature: 37°C
  Growth strain: BL-21
  Growth instructions: For protein expression (induced with IPTG) grow at 30C but for growing cells without IPTG grow at 37C.
  Copy number: High Copy
Gene/Insert
  Gene/Insert name: hSDH5 (alt name: SDHAF2)
  Species: H. sapiens (human)
  Insert size (bp): 393
  Mutation: Insert begins at amino acid 39
  GenBank ID: JF432739.1
  Entrez Gene: SDHAF2 (a.k.a. C11orf79, PGL2, SDH5)
  Cloning method: Restriction Enzyme; 5′ cloning site unknown (unknown if destroyed); 3′ cloning site unknown (unknown if destroyed)
  Sequencing primers: 5′ unknown
Terms and licenses: Academic/Nonprofit Terms; Industry Terms: Not Available to Industry
How to cite: hSDH5 was a gift from Edward A. Berry (Addgene plasmid # 113046 ; http://n2t.net/addgene:113046 ; RRID:Addgene_113046)
