>Addgene plasmid #113046 | hSDH5 | depositor partial sequence | sequence record 213209 | sequence of insert (ORF)
ATGAGCCCAACAGATTCCCAAAAGGACATGATTGAAATCCCTTTGCCTCCATGGCAGGAGAGAACTGATG
AATCCATAGAAACCAAAAGAGCCCGCCTGCTCTATGAGAGCAGAAAGAGGGGAATGTTGGAAAACTGCAT
TCTTCTTAGTCTTTTTGCTAAAGAACATCTGCAGCACATGACAGAAAAGCAGCTGAACCTCTATGACCGC
CTGATTAACGAGCCTAGTAATGACTGGGATATTTACTACTGGGCCACAGAAGCTAAACCAGCCCCAGAAA
TATTTGAAAATGAAGTCATGGCCCTGCTGAGAGACTTTGCTAAAAACAAAAACAAAGAGCAGAGACTGCG
TGCCCCAGATCTTGAGTACCTCTTTGAAAAGCCACGTCTCGAGTAA
